Addgene plasmid #216837: pcDNA3.1_NAP1-eGFP
Purpose: For mammalian expression of NAP1-GFP (Internal ref. SMC1638)
Depositing lab: Sascha Martens. Depositing organization: University of Vienna. Publication: Control of mitophagy initiation and progression by the TBK1 adaptors NAP1 and SINTBAD. Adriaenssens E, Nguyen TN, Sawa-Makarska J, Khuu G, Schuschnig M, Shoebridge S, Watts EM, Csalyi KD, Padman BS, Lazarou M, Martens S. bioRxiv September 25, 202 10.1101/2023.09.25.559255.
Backbone
  Vector backbone: pcDNA3.1
  Total vector size (bp): 7200
  Vector type: Mammalian Expression
  Selectable markers: Neomycin (select with G418)
Growth in bacteria
  Bacterial resistance: Ampicillin, 100 μg/mL
  Growth temperature: 37°C
  Growth strain: DH5alpha
  Copy number: High Copy
Gene/Insert
  Gene/Insert name: NAP1
  Species: H. sapiens (human)
  GenBank ID: NM_022461.5
  Promoter: CMV
  Tag / fusion protein: GFP (C terminal on insert)
  Entrez Gene: AZI2 (a.k.a. AZ2, NAP1, TILP)
  Cloning method: Gibson Cloning
  Sequencing primers: 5′ CMV Fw
Terms and licenses: Academic/Nonprofit Terms; Industry Terms: Not Available to Industry
How to cite: pcDNA3.1_NAP1-eGFP was a gift from Sascha Martens (Addgene plasmid # 216837 ; http://n2t.net/addgene:216837 ; RRID:Addgene_216837)
