[The description below was written by a language model from this plasmid's Addgene catalogue record and pLannotate feature annotations shown in this document.]
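Description:
pcDNA3.1_NAP1-eGFP is a mammalian expression plasmid built on the pcDNA3.1 backbone that produces human NAP1 (the product of the AZI2 gene) fused at its C terminus to a green fluorescent protein. It is propagated in E. coli through a high-copy ColE1/pUC-type origin and selected with ampicillin via the β-lactamase gene and its native promoter. An f1 phage origin is also present. For mammalian cells, an SV40 enhancer/early promoter drives a neomycin phosphotransferase gene terminated by the SV40 polyadenylation signal, allowing G418 selection of stable transfectants. The catalogue lists the plasmid at about 7.2 kb, and the sequenced record is 7,286 nt.

The expression cassette consists of the human cytomegalovirus immediate-early enhancer and promoter, followed by a T7 promoter, the AZI2/NAP1 coding sequence, a short linker region, the GFP coding sequence and the bovine growth hormone polyadenylation signal. The automated annotation labels the fluorescent protein as GFP (S65T), whereas the plasmid name calls it eGFP, which also carries the S65T substitution. Several small annotated fragments (a truncated HIV-1 LTR piece, bom, ble, lacI, and lac promoter/operator elements) appear to be backbone remnants or partial sequence matches rather than functional parts of the design.

NAP1 is an adaptor protein that binds and activates the kinase TBK1. According to the record, the construct is intended for mammalian expression of NAP1-GFP, and it comes from work on how the TBK1 adaptors NAP1 and SINTBAD control the initiation and progression of mitophagy. The fluorescent tag would allow the fusion protein to be visualised or detected in transfected cells.
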