Features (pLannotate 1.2.2; 21 found; start..end, strand, type, name):
     28..80      -  misc_feature   bom (fragment): basis of mobility region from pBR322
    235..614     +  enhancer       CMV enhancer: human cytomegalovirus immediate early enhancer
    615..818     +  promoter       CMV promoter: human cytomegalovirus (CMV) immediate early promoter
    814..847     +  LTR            5' LTR (truncated) (fragment): truncated 5' long terminal repeat (LTR) from HIV-1
    863..881     +  promoter       T7 promoter: promoter for bacteriophage T7 RNA polymerase
    917..2092    +  CDS            AZI2: AZI2_HUMAN - Also known as NAP1, TBKBP2. Experimental evidence at protein level: Swiss-Prot protein existence level 1. Adapter protein which binds TBK1 and IKBKE playing a role in antiviral innate immunity. Activates serine/threonine-protein kinase TBK1 and facilitates its oligomerization. Enhances the phosphorylation of NF-kappa-B p65 subunit RELA by TBK1. Promotes TBK1-induced as well as TNF-alpha or PMA-induced activation of NF-kappa-B. Participates in IFNB promoter activation via TICAM1. From Homo sapiens (Human).
   2129..2842    +  CDS            GFP (S65T): GFP (S65T) is a basic (constitutively fluorescent) green fluorescent protein published in 1995, derived from Aequorea victoria.
   2883..3107    +  polyA_signal   bGH poly(A) signal: bovine growth hormone polyadenylation signal
   3111..3132    +  promoter       SV40 promoter (fragment): SV40 enhancer and early promoter
   3153..3581    +  rep_origin     f1 ori (sequence partly withheld): f1 bacteriophage origin of replication; arrow indicates direction of (+) strand synthesis
   3595..3924    +  promoter       SV40 promoter: SV40 enhancer and early promoter
   3991..4782    +  CDS            neo: KKA2_KLEPN - Also known as kan, nptII. Experimental evidence at protein level: Swiss-Prot protein existence level 1. Resistance to kanamycin, neomycin, paromomycin, ribostamycin, butirosin and gentamicin B. From Klebsiella pneumoniae.
   4806..4964    +  CDS            ble (fragment): BLE_KLEPN - Experimental evidence at protein level: Swiss-Prot protein existence level 1. Binding protein with a strong affinity to the bleomycin family of antibiotics. Binds to CL990; an antimitotic-antibiotic compound. From Klebsiella pneumoniae.
   4959..5080    +  polyA_signal   SV40 poly(A) signal: SV40 polyadenylation signal
   5153..5169    -  protein_bind   lac operator: The lac repressor binds to the lac operator to inhibit transcription in E. coli. This inhibition can be relieved by adding lactose or isopropyl-β-D-thiogalactopyranoside (IPTG). lac repressor encoded by lacI
   5177..5207    -  promoter       lac promoter: promoter for the E. coli lac operon
   5222..5243    -  protein_bind   CAP binding site: CAP binding activates transcription in the presence of cAMP. E. coli catabolite activator protein
   5256..5348    -  CDS            lacI (fragment): lac repressor; lacI; The lac repressor binds to the lac operator to inhibit transcription in E. coli. This inhibition can be relieved by adding lactose or isopropyl-β-D-thiogalactopyranoside (IPTG).
   5531..6119    -  rep_origin     ori: high-copy-number ColE1/pMB1/pBR322/pUC origin of replication
   6290..7150    -  CDS            AmpR: β-lactamase; bla; confers resistance to ampicillin, carbenicillin, and related antibiotics
   7151..7255    -  promoter       AmpR promoter: bla
>Addgene plasmid #216837 | pcDNA3.1_NAP1-eGFP | addgene full sequence | sequence record 430437 | Addgene NGS Result
GACGGATCGGGAGATCTCCCGATCCCCTATGGTGCACTCTCAGTACAATCTGCTCTGATGCCGCATAGTT
AAGCCAGTATCTGCTCCCTGCTTGTGTGTTGGAGGTCGCTGAGTAGTGCGCGAGCAAAATTTAAGCTACA
ACAAGGCAAGGCTTGACCGACAATTGCATGAAGAATCTGCTTAGGGTTAGGCGTTTTGCGCTGCTTCGCG
ATGTACGGGCCAGATATACGCGTTGACATTGATTATTGACTAGTTATTAATAGTAATCAATTACGGGGTC
ATTAGTTCATAGCCCATATATGGAGTTCCGCGTTACATAACTTACGGTAAATGGCCCGCCTGGCTGACCG
CCCAACGACCCCCGCCCATTGACGTCAATAATGACGTATGTTCCCATAGTAACGCCAATAGGGACTTTCC
ATTGACGTCAATGGGTGGAGTATTTACGGTAAACTGCCCACTTGGCAGTACATCAAGTGTATCATATGCC
AAGTACGCCCCCTATTGACGTCAATGACGGTAAATGGCCCGCCTGGCATTATGCCCAGTACATGACCTTA
TGGGACTTTCCTACTTGGCAGTACATCTACGTATTAGTCATCGCTATTACCATGGTGATGCGGTTTTGGC
AGTACATCAATGGGCGTGGATAGCGGTTTGACTCACGGGGATTTCCAAGTCTCCACCCCATTGACGTCAA
TGGGAGTTTGTTTTGGCACCAAAATCAACGGGACTTTCCAAAATGTCGTAACAACTCCGCCCCATTGACG
CAAATGGGCGGTAGGCGTGTACGGTGGGAGGTCTATATAAGCAGAGCTCTCTGGCTAACTAGAGAACCCA
CTGCTTACTGGCTTATCGAAATTAATACGACTCACTATAGGGAGACCCAAGCTGGCTAGCGTTTAAACTT
AAGCTTATGGATGCACTGGTAGAAGATGATATCTGTATTCTGAATCATGAAAAAGCCCATAAGAGAGATA
CAGTGACTCCAGTTTCAATATATTCAGGAGATGAATCTGTTGCTTCCCATTTTGCTCTTGTCACTGCATA
TGAAGACATCAAAAAACGACTTAAGGATTCAGAGAAAGAGAACTCTTTGTTAAAGAAGAGAATAAGATTT
TTGGAAGAAAAGCTAATAGCTCGATTTGAAGAAGAAACAAGTTCCGTGGGACGAGAACAAGTAAATAAGG
CCTATCATGCATATCGAGAGGTTTGCATTGATAGAGATAATTTGAAGAGCAAACTGGACAAAATGAATAA
AGACAACTCTGAATCTTTGAAAGTATTGAATGAGCAGCTACAATCTAAAGAAGTAGAACTCCTCCAGCTG
AGGACAGAGGTGGAAACTCAGCAGGTGATGAGGAATTTAAATCCACCTTCATCAAACTGGGAGGTGGAAA
AGTTGAGCTGTGACCTGAAGATCCATGGTTTGGAACAAGAGCTGGAACTGATGAGGAAAGAATGTAGCGA
TCTCAAAATAGAACTACAGAAAGCCAAACAAACGGATCCATATCAGGAAGACAATCTGAAGAGCAGAGAT
CTCCAAAAACTAAGCATTTCAAGTGATAATATGCAGCATGCATACTGGGAACTGAAGAGAGAAATGTCTA
ATTTACATCTGGTGACTCAAGTACAAGCTGAACTACTAAGAAAACTGAAAACCTCAACTGCAATCAAGAA
AGCCTGTGCCCCTGTAGGATGCAGTGAAGACCTTGGAAGAGACAGCACAAAACTGCACTTGATGAATTTT
ACTGCAACATACACAAGACATCCCCCTCTCTTACCAAATGGCAAAGCTCTTTGTCATACCACATCTTCCC
CTTTACCAGGAGATGTAAAGGTTTTATCAGAGAAAGCAATCCTCCAATCATGGACAGACAATGAGAGATC
CATTCCTAATGATGGTACATGCTTTCAGGAACACAGTTCTTATGGCAGAAATTCTCTGGAAGACAATTCC
TGGGTATTTCCAAGTCCTCCTAAATCAAGTGAGACAGCATTTGGGGAAACTAAAACTAAAACTTTGCCTT
TACCCAACCTTCCACCACTGCATTACTTGGATCAACATAATCAGAACTGCCTTTATAAGAATGGGAATTC
TGCAGATATCCAGCACAGTGGCGGCCGCATGAGCAAGGGCGAGGAGCTGTTCACCGGGGTGGTGCCCATC
CTGGTCGAGCTGGACGGCGACGTAAACGGCCACAAGTTCAGCGTGTCCGGCGAGGGCGAGGGCGATGCCA
CCTACGGCAAGCTGACCCTGAAGTTCATCTGCACCACCGGCAAGCTGCCCGTGCCCTGGCCCACCCTCGT
GACCACCCTGACCTACGGCGTGCAGTGCTTCAGCCGCTACCCCGACCACATGAAGCAGCACGACTTCTTC
AAGTCCGCCATGCCCGAAGGCTACGTCCAGGAGCGCACCATCTTCTTCAAGGACGACGGCAACTACAAGA
CCCGCGCCGAGGTGAAGTTCGAGGGCGACACCCTGGTGAACCGCATCGAGCTGAAGGGCATCGACTTCAA
GGAGGACGGCAACATCCTGGGGCACAAGCTGGAGTACAACTACAACAGCCACAACGTCTATATCATGGCC
GACAAGCAGAAGAACGGCATCAAGGTGAACTTCAAGATCCGCCACAACATCGAGGACGGCAGCGTGCAGC
TCGCCGACCACTACCAGCAGAACACCCCCATCGGCGACGGCCCCGTGCTGCTGCCCGACAACCACTACCT
GAGCACCCAGTCCGCCCTGAGCAAAGACCCCAACGAGAAGCGCGATCACATGGTCCTGCTGGAGTTCGTG
ACCGCCGCCGGGATCACTCACGGCATGGACGAGCTGTACAAGTAATCTAGAGGGCCCGTTTAAACCCGCT
GATCAGCCTCGACTGTGCCTTCTAGTTGCCAGCCATCTGTTGTTTGCCCCTCCCCCGTGCCTTCCTTGAC
CCTGGAAGGTGCCACTCCCACTGTCCTTTCCTAATAAAATGAGGAAATTGCATCGCATTGTCTGAGTAGG
TGTCATTCTATTCTGGGGGGTGGGGTGGGGCAGGACAGCAAGGGGGAGGATTGGGAAGACAATAGCAGGC
ATGCTGGGGATGCGGTGGGCTCTATGGCTTCTGAGGCGGAAAGAACCAGCTGGGGCTCTAGGGGGTATCC
CC
[124 nt withheld, positions 3153-3276]
C
[91 nt withheld, positions 3278-3368]
A
[49 nt withheld, positions 3370-3418]
CCTTTGACGTTGGAGTCCACGTTCTTT
[37 nt withheld, positions 3446-3482]
ACCCTATCTCGGTCTATTCTTTTGATTTATAAGGGATTTTGCCGATTTCGGCCTATTGGTTAAAAAATGA
GCTGATTTAACAAAAATTTAACGCGAATTAATTCTGTGGAATGTGTGTCAGTTAGGGTGTGGAAAGTCCC
CAGGCTCCCCAGCAGGCAGAAGTATGCAAAGCATGCATCTCAATTAGTCAGCAACCAGGTGTGGAAAGTC
CCCAGGCTCCCCAGCAGGCAGAAGTATGCAAAGCATGCATCTCAATTAGTCAGCAACCATAGTCCCGCCC
CTAACTCCGCCCATCCCGCCCCTAACTCCGCCCAGTTCCGCCCATTCTCCGCCCCATGGCTGACTAATTT
TTTTTATTTATGCAGAGGCCGAGGCCGCCTCTGCCTCTGAGCTATTCCAGAAGTAGTGAGGAGGCTTTTT
TGGAGGCCTAGGCTTTTGCAAAAAGCTCCCGGGAGCTTGTATATCCATTTTCGGATCTGATCAAGAGACA
GGATGAGGATCGTTTCGCATGATTGAACAAGATGGATTGCACGCAGGTTCTCCGGCCGCTTGGGTGGAGA
GGCTATTCGGCTATGACTGGGCACAACAGACAATCGGCTGCTCTGATGCCGCCGTGTTCCGGCTGTCAGC
GCAGGGGCGCCCGGTTCTTTTTGTCAAGACCGACCTGTCCGGTGCCCTGAATGAACTGCAGGACGAGGCA
GCGCGGCTATCGTGGCTGGCCACGACGGGCGTTCCTTGCGCAGCTGTGCTCGACGTTGTCACTGAAGCGG
GAAGGGACTGGCTGCTATTGGGCGAAGTGCCGGGGCAGGATCTCCTGTCATCTCACCTTGCTCCTGCCGA
GAAAGTATCCATCATGGCTGATGCAATGCGGCGGCTGCATACGCTTGATCCGGCTACCTGCCCATTCGAC
CACCAAGCGAAACATCGCATCGAGCGAGCACGTACTCGGATGGAAGCCGGTCTTGTCGATCAGGATGATC
TGGACGAAGAGCATCAGGGGCTCGCGCCAGCCGAACTGTTCGCCAGGCTCAAGGCGCGCATGCCCGACGG
CGAGGATCTCGTCGTGACCCATGGCGATGCCTGCTTGCCGAATATCATGGTGGAAAATGGCCGCTTTTCT
GGATTCATCGACTGTGGCCGGCTGGGTGTGGCGGACCGCTATCAGGACATAGCGTTGGCTACCCGTGATA
TTGCTGAAGAGCTTGGCGGCGAATGGGCTGACCGCTTCCTCGTGCTTTACGGTATCGCCGCTCCCGATTC
GCAGCGCATCGCCTTCTATCGCCTTCTTGACGAGTTCTTCTGAGCGGGACTCTGGGGTTCGAAATGACCG
ACCAAGCGACGCCCAACCTGCCATCACGAGATTTCGATTCCACCGCCGCCTTCTATGAAAGGTTGGGCTT
CGGAATCGTTTTCCGGGACGCCGGCTGGATGATCCTCCAGCGCGGGGATCTCATGCTGGAGTTCTTCGCC
CACCCCAACTTGTTTATTGCAGCTTATAATGGTTACAAATAAAGCAATAGCATCACAAATTTCACAAATA
AAGCATTTTTTTCACTGCATTCTAGTTGTGGTTTGTCCAAACTCATCAATGTATCTTATCATGTCTGTAT
ACCGTCGACCTCTAGCTAGAGCTTGGCGTAATCATGGTCATAGCTGTTTCCTGTGTGAAATTGTTATCCG
CTCACAATTCCACACAACATACGAGCCGGAAGCATAAAGTGTAAAGCCTGGGGTGCCTAATGAGTGAGCT
AACTCACATTAATTGCGTTGCGCTCACTGCCCGCTTTCCAGTCGGGAAACCTGTCGTGCCAGCTGCATTA
ATGAATCGGCCAACGCGCGGGGAGAGGCGGTTTGCGTATTGGGCGCTCTTCCGCTTCCTCGCTCACTGAC
TCGCTGCGCTCGGTCGTTCGGCTGCGGCGAGCGGTATCAGCTCACTCAAAGGCGGTAATACGGTTATCCA
CAGAATCAGGGGATAACGCAGGAAAGAACATGTGAGCAAAAGGCCAGCAAAAGGCCAGGAACCGTAAAAA
GGCCGCGTTGCTGGCGTTTTTCCATAGGCTCCGCCCCCCTGACGAGCATCACAAAAATCGACGCTCAAGT
CAGAGGTGGCGAAACCCGACAGGACTATAAAGATACCAGGCGTTTCCCCCTGGAAGCTCCCTCGTGCGCT
CTCCTGTTCCGACCCTGCCGCTTACCGGATACCTGTCCGCCTTTCTCCCTTCGGGAAGCGTGGCGCTTTC
TCATAGCTCACGCTGTAGGTATCTCAGTTCGGTGTAGGTCGTTCGCTCCAAGCTGGGCTGTGTGCACGAA
CCCCCCGTTCAGCCCGACCGCTGCGCCTTATCCGGTAACTATCGTCTTGAGTCCAACCCGGTAAGACACG
ACTTATCGCCACTGGCAGCAGCCACTGGTAACAGGATTAGCAGAGCGAGGTATGTAGGCGGTGCTACAGA
GTTCTTGAAGTGGTGGCCTAACTACGGCTACACTAGAAGAACAGTATTTGGTATCTGCGCTCTGCTGAAG
CCAGTTACCTTCGGAAAAAGAGTTGGTAGCTCTTGATCCGGCAAACAAACCACCGCTGGTAGCGGTGGTT
TTTTTGTTTGCAAGCAGCAGATTACGCGCAGAAAAAAAGGATCTCAAGAAGATCCTTTGATCTTTTCTAC
GGGGTCTGACGCTCAGTGGAACGAAAACTCACGTTAAGGGATTTTGGTCATGAGATTATCAAAAAGGATC
TTCACCTAGATCCTTTTAAATTAAAAATGAAGTTTTAAATCAATCTAAAGTATATATGAGTAAACTTGGT
CTGACAGTTACCAATGCTTAATCAGTGAGGCACCTATCTCAGCGATCTGTCTATTTCGTTCATCCATAGT
TGCCTGACTCCCCGTCGTGTAGATAACTACGATACGGGAGGGCTTACCATCTGGCCCCAGTGCTGCAATG
ATACCGCGAGACCCACGCTCACCGGCTCCAGATTTATCAGCAATAAACCAGCCAGCCGGAAGGGCCGAGC
GCAGAAGTGGTCCTGCAACTTTATCCGCCTCCATCCAGTCTATTAATTGTTGCCGGGAAGCTAGAGTAAG
TAGTTCGCCAGTTAATAGTTTGCGCAACGTTGTTGCCATTGCTACAGGCATCGTGGTGTCACGCTCGTCG
TTTGGTATGGCTTCATTCAGCTCCGGTTCCCAACGATCAAGGCGAGTTACATGATCCCCCATGTTGTGCA
AAAAAGCGGTTAGCTCCTTCGGTCCTCCGATCGTTGTCAGAAGTAAGTTGGCCGCAGTGTTATCACTCAT
GGTTATGGCAGCACTGCATAATTCTCTTACTGTCATGCCATCCGTAAGATGCTTTTCTGTGACTGGTGAG
TACTCAACCAAGTCATTCTGAGAATAGTGTATGCGGCGACCGAGTTGCTCTTGCCCGGCGTCAATACGGG
ATAATACCGCGCCACATAGCAGAACTTTAAAAGTGCTCATCATTGGAAAACGTTCTTCGGGGCGAAAACT
CTCAAGGATCTTACCGCTGTTGAGATCCAGTTCGATGTAACCCACTCGTGCACCCAACTGATCTTCAGCA
TCTTTTACTTTCACCAGCGTTTCTGGGTGAGCAAAAACAGGAAGGCAAAATGCCGCAAAAAAGGGAATAA
GGGCGACACGGAAATGTTGAATACTCATACTCTTCCTTTTTCAATATTATTGAAGCATTTATCAGGGTTA
TTGTCTCATGAGCGGATACATATTTGAATGTATTTAGAAAAATAAACAAATAGGGGTTCCGCGCACATTT
CCCCGAAAAGTGCCACCTGACGTC
